>Addgene plasmid #106180 | pAAV.hSynap-FLEX.SF-iGluSnFR.A184S | addgene full sequence | sequence record 246155 | Addgene NGS Result
CGCAACTGTTGGGAAGGGCGATCGGTGCGGGCCTCTTCGCTATTACGCCAGCTGCGCGCTCGCTCGCTCA
CTGAGGCCGCCCGGGCAAAGCCCGGGCGTCGGGCGACCTTTGGTCGCCCGGCCTCAGTGAGCGAGCGAGC
GCGCAGAGAGGGAGTGGCCAACTCCATCACTAGGGGTTCCTTGTAGTTAATGATTAACCCGCCATGCTAC
TTATCTACGTAGCCATGCTCTAGGAAGATCCGAGCTCCAGTGTGCTGGAATTCGCCCTTTTCAGTATTTA
AATTGACGACCGACCCCGACCCACTGGACAAGCACCCAACCCCCATTCCCCAAATTGCGCATCCCCTATC
AGAGAGGGGGAGGGGAAACAGGATGCGGCGAGGCGCGTGCGCACTGCCAGCTTCAGCACCGCGGACAGTG
CCTTCGCCCCCGCCTGGCGGCGCGCGCCACCGCCGCCTCAGCACTGAAGGCGCGCTGACGTCACTCGCCG
GTCCCCCGCAAACTCCCCTTCCCGGCCACCTTGGTCGCGTCCGCGCCGCCGCCGGCCCAGCCGGACCGCA
CCACGCGAGGCGCGAGATAGGGGGGCACGGGCGCGACCATCTGCGCTGCGGCGCCGGCGACTCAGCGCTG
CCTCAGTCTGCGGTGGGCAGCGGAGGAGTCGTGTCGTGCCTGAGAGCGCAGCTGTGCTCCTGGGCACCGC
GCAGTCCGCCCCCGCGGCTCCTGGCCAGACCACCCCTAGGACCCCCTGCCCCAAGTCGCAGCCGTTGGAT
CAGGTAAGTATCAAGGTTACAAGACAGGTTTAAGGAGACCAATAGAAACTGGGCTTGTCGAGACAGAGAA
GACTCTTGCGTTTCTGATAGGCACCTATTGGTCTTACTGACATCCACTTTGCCTTTCTCTCCACAGGTGA
TGATCCCCATAACTTCGTATAAAGTATCCTATACGAAGTTATATCAAAATAGGAAGACCAATGCTTCACC
ATCGACCCGAATTGCCAAGCATCACCATCGACACATAACTTCGTATAATGTATGCTATACGAAGTTATAC
TAGTGCTAGCGGATCCGATATCCTAACGTGGCTTCTTCTGCCAAAGCATGATGAGGATGATAAGGGAGAT
GATGGTGAGCACCACCAGGGCCAGGATGGCTGAGATCACCACCACCTTAAAGGGCAAGGAGTGTGGCACC
ACGATGACCTCCTGCGTGTCCTGGCCCACAGCATTCAGATCCTCTTCTGAGATGAGTTTTTGTTCGTCGA
CCTGCAGTTTCAGTGCCTTGTCATTCGGTTCTTTGAACAGTGCTTTCATTTCGTCTGACAGTTCGAAATT
CATGTTCAGGGGGTTGTTAAAGTTGTACTCCAGCTTGTGCCCCAGGATGTTGCCGTCCTCCTTGAAGTCG
ATGCCCTTCAGCTCGATGCGGTTCACCAGGGTGTCGCCCTCGAACTTCACCTCGGCGCGGGTCTTGTAGG
TGCCGTCGTCCTTGAAGCTGATGGTGCGCTCCTGGACGTAGCCTTCGGGCATGGCGGACTTGAAGAAGTC
GTGCTGCTTCATGTGGTCGGGGTAGCGGCTGAAGCACTGCACGCCGTAGGTCAGGGTGGTCACGAGGGTG
GGCCAGGGCACGGGCAGCTTGCCGGTGGTGCAGATGAACTTCAGGGTCAGCTTGCCGTTGGTGGCATCGC
CCTCGCCCTCGCCGCGCACGCTGAACTTGTGGCCGTTTACGTCGCCGTCCAGCTCGACCAGGATGGGCAC
CACCCCGGTGAACAGCTCCTCGCCCTTGCTCATGCTCCCTCCGGTACCGCCCTTGTACAGCTCGTCCATG
CCGAGAGTGATCCCGGCGGCGGTCACGAACTCCAGCAGGACCATGTGATCGCGCTTCTCGTTGGGGTCTT
TGCTCAGCACGGACTGGGTGCTCAGGTAGTGGTTGTCGGGCAGCAGCACGGGGCCGTCGCCGATGGGGGT
GTTCTGCTGGTAGTGGTCGGCGAGCTGCACGCTGCCGTCCTCCACGTTGTGGCGGATCTTGAAGTTCGCC
TTGATGCCGTTCTTCTGCTTGTCGGCGGTGATATAGACGTTGTGGCTCACCAGAATTGGATTTTTGAACC
ACTTATCAAACCATTTTTCCGCTTCACCGGAGGTCTGCACCTGAGCGATGGTGTCATCCATCAGCTTTTT
GAACTGCGGATCATCTTTACGCAACATACAACCGTAGGCCTCCTGAGACTGCGGCTTGCCGACGATTTCC
CAGTTGTCTGGTTTCTTCGCTTTCGCACGTTCACCGGCCAGCAGGCTGTCATCCATCATAAAGGCAACGG
CACGACCGCTTTCCAGGGTGCGGAAAGAGTCACCGTGATCTTTGGCGCTGATGATGCGCATATTCATTTT
TTGCTCTTCATTCAGTTTGTTGAGCAAAACTTCAGAGGTAGTGCCGGAAGTGACGACTACGGCTTTGTCT
TTCAGGTTGGCAAAATCTTTGATATCGCCACCCTTTTTGGTCAACAGGCGCGTACCGACCACGAAAATAG
TGTCAGAGAAAGCCGCCTGTTTTTGGCGTTCGACGTTGTTGGTGGTAGAACCACATTCAAAATCGAAAGT
GCCGTTTTGCAGCAGTGGAATACGGTTTTGTGAGGTAATCGGAATCAGTTTTACCTGCAAGTCCGGTTTG
TTGAGTTTCTTTTTCACTGCTTCAACAATGGCGTTGGAGTAATCCTGCGAGTAACCCACCACTTTTTGCT
GATTGTCGTAATAAGAGAAAGGCACTGAAGATTCACGGTGACCGACGACAATCACACCGTTTTTGGCGAT
TTTGTCCAGCGTGCTGCCTGCGGCAGATCTGTCACCAGTGGAACCTGGAACCCAGAGCAGCAGTACCCAT
AGCAGGAGTGTGTCTGTCTCCATGGTGGCGATATCACCGGTGGTACCACTAGTATAACTTCGTATAGGAT
ACTTTATACGAAGTTATCATTGGGATTCTTCCTATTTTGATCCAAGCATCACCATCGACCCTCTAGTCCA
AATCTCACCATCGACCCATAACTTCGTATAGCATACATTATACGAAGTTATGTCCCTCGAAGAGGTTCGA
AACACTGAAAAGGGCCAATTCTGCAAATGATCCACTCGAGAAGCTTATCGATAATCAACCTCTGGATTAC
AAAATTTGTGAAAGATTGACTGGTATTCTTAACTATGTTGCTCCTTTTACGCTATGTGGATACGCTGCTT
TAATGCCTTTGTATCATGCTATTGCTTCCCGTATGGCTTTCATTTTCTCCTCCTTGTATAAATCCTGGTT
GCTGTCTCTTTATGAGGAGTTGTGGCCCGTTGTCAGGCAACGTGGCGTGGTGTGCACTGTGTTTGCTGAC
GCAACCCCCACTGGTTGGGGCATTGCCACCACCTGTCAGCTCCTTTCCGGGACTTTCGCTTTCCCCCTCC
CTATTGCCACGGCGGAACTCATCGCCGCCTGCCTTGCCCGCTGCTGGACAGGGGCTCGGCTGTTGGGCAC
TGACAATTCCGTGGTGTTGTCGGGGAAATCATCGTCCTTTCCTTGGCTGCTCGCCTGTGTTGCCACCTGG
ATTCTGCGCGGGACGTCCTTCTGCTACGTCCCTTCGGCCCTCAATCCAGCGGACCTTCCTTCCCGCGGCC
TGCTGCCGGCTCTGCGGCCTCTTCCGCGTCTTCGCCTTCGCCCTCAGACGAGTCGGATCTCCCTTTGGGC
CGCCTCCCCGCATCGATACCGTCGACCCGGGCGGCCGCTCGAGCATGCATCTAGAGTCGACCCGGGCGGC
CGCTTCGAGCAGACATGATAAGATACATTGATGAGTTTGGACAAACCACAACTAGAATGCAGTGAAAAAA
ATGCTTTATTTGTGAAATTTGTGATGCTATTGCTTTATTTGTAACCATTATAAGCTGCAATAAACAAGTT
AACAACAACAATTGCATTCATTTTATGTTTCAGGTTCAGGGGGAGATGTGGGAGGTTTTTTAAAGCAAGT
AAAACCTCTACAAATGTGGTAAAATCGATAAGGATCTTCCTAGAGCATGGCTACGTAGATAAGTAGCATG
GCGGGTTAATCATTAACTACAAGGAACCCCTAGTGATGGAGTTGGCCACTCCCTCTCTGCGCGCTCGCTC
GCTCACTGAGGACGCCCGGGCTTTGCCCGGGCGGCCTCAGTGAGCGAGCGAGCGCGCAGCTGCATTAATG
AATCGGCCAACGCGCGGGGAGAGGCGGTTTGCGTATTGGGCGCTCTTCCGCTTCCTCGCTCACTGACTCG
CTGCGCTCGGTCGTTCGGCTGCGGCGAGCGGTATCAGCTCACTCAAAGGCGGTAATACGGTTATCCACAG
AATCAGGGGATAACGCAGGAAAGAACATGTGAGCAAAAGGCCAGCAAAAGGCCAGGAACCGTAAAAAGGC
CGCGTTGCTGGCGTTTTTCCATAGGCTCCGCCCCCCTGACGAGCATCACAAAAATCGACGCTCAAGTCAG
AGGTGGCGAAACCCGACAGGACTATAAAGATACCAGGCGTTTCCCCCTGGAAGCTCCCTCGTGCGCTCTC
CTGTTCCGACCCTGCCGCTTACCGGATACCTGTCCGCCTTTCTCCCTTCGGGAAGCGTGGCGCTTTCTCA
TAGCTCACGCTGTAGGTATCTCAGTTCGGTGTAGGTCGTTCGCTCCAAGCTGGGCTGTGTGCACGAACCC
CCCGTTCAGCCCGACCGCTGCGCCTTATCCGGTAACTATCGTCTTGAGTCCAACCCGGTAAGACACGACT
TATCGCCACTGGCAGCAGCCACTGGTAACAGGATTAGCAGAGCGAGGTATGTAGGCGGTGCTACAGAGTT
CTTGAAGTGGTGGCCTAACTACGGCTACACTAGAAGAACAGTATTTGGTATCTGCGCTCTGCTGAAGCCA
GTTACCTTCGGAAAAAGAGTTGGTAGCTCTTGATCCGGCAAACAAACCACCGCTGGTAGCGGTGGTTTTT
TTGTTTGCAAGCAGCAGATTACGCGCAGAAAAAAAGGATCTCAAGAAGATCCTTTGATCTTTTCTACGGG
GTCTGACGCTCAGTGGAACGAAAACTCACGTTAAGGGATTTTGGTCATGAGATTATCAAAAAGGATCTTC
ACCTAGATCCTTTTAAATTAAAAATGAAGTTTTAAATCAATCTAAAGTATATATGAGTAAACTTGGTCTG
ACAGTTACCAATGCTTAATCAGTGAGGCACCTATCTCAGCGATCTGTCTATTTCGTTCATCCATAGTTGC
CTGACTCCCCGTCGTGTAGATAACTACGATACGGGAGGGCTTACCATCTGGCCCCAGTGCTGCAATGATA
CCGCGAGACCCACGCTCACCGGCTCCAGATTTATCAGCAATAAACCAGCCAGCCGGAAGGGCCGAGCGCA
GAAGTGGTCCTGCAACTTTATCCGCCTCCATCCAGTCTATTAATTGTTGCCGGGAAGCTAGAGTAAGTAG
TTCGCCAGTTAATAGTTTGCGCAACGTTGTTGCCATTGCTACAGGCATCGTGGTGTCACGCTCGTCGTTT
GGTATGGCTTCATTCAGCTCCGGTTCCCAACGATCAAGGCGAGTTACATGATCCCCCATGTTGTGCAAAA
AAGCGGTTAGCTCCTTCGGTCCTCCGATCGTTGTCAGAAGTAAGTTGGCCGCAGTGTTATCACTCATGGT
TATGGCAGCACTGCATAATTCTCTTACTGTCATGCCATCCGTAAGATGCTTTTCTGTGACTGGTGAGTAC
TCAACCAAGTCATTCTGAGAATAGTGTATGCGGCGACCGAGTTGCTCTTGCCCGGCGTCAATACGGGATA
ATACCGCGCCACATAGCAGAACTTTAAAAGTGCTCATCATTGGAAAACGTTCTTCGGGGCGAAAACTCTC
AAGGATCTTACCGCTGTTGAGATCCAGTTCGATGTAACCCACTCGTGCACCCAACTGATCTTCAGCATCT
TTTACTTTCACCAGCGTTTCTGGGTGAGCAAAAACAGGAAGGCAAAATGCCGCAAAAAAGGGAATAAGGG
CGACACGGAAATGTTGAATACTCATACTCTTCCTTTTTCAATATTATTGAAGCATTTATCAGGGTTATTG
TCTCATGAGCGGATACATATTTGAATGTATTTAGAAAAATAAACAAATAGGGGTTCCGCGCACATTTCCC
CGAAAAGTGCCACCTAAATTGTAAGCGTTAATATTTTGTTAAAATTCGCGTTAAATTTTTGTTAAATCAG
CTCATTTTTTAACCAATAGGCCGAAATCGGCAAAATCCCTTATAAATCAAAAGAATAGACCGAGATAGGG
T
[37 nt withheld, positions 6302-6338]
AAAGAACGTGGACTCCAACGTCAAAGG
[49 nt withheld, positions 6366-6414]
T
[91 nt withheld, positions 6416-6506]
G
[124 nt withheld, positions 6508-6631]
CCCATTCGCCATTCAGGCTG
Features (pLannotate 1.2.2; 22 found; start..end, strand, type, name):
     49..181     -  repeat_region  AAV2 ITR (fragment): inverted terminal repeat of adeno-associated virus serotype 2 inverted
    284..681     +  promoter       hSyn promoter (fragment): human synapsin I promoter; confers neuron-specific expression (Kügler et al., 2003)
    774..906     +  intron         chimeric intron: chimera between introns from human β-globin and immunoglobulin heavy chain genes
    919..952     -  protein_bind   lox2272: Cre-mediated recombination occurs in the 8-bp core sequence (GGATACTT). lox2272 sites are compatible with each other, but incompatible with loxP or loxN sites (Lee and Saito, 1988). Cre recombinase
   1015..1048    -  protein_bind   loxP: Cre-mediated recombination occurs in the 8-bp core sequence (GCATACAT). Cre recombinase
   1076..1222    -  CDS            PDGFRβ TM domain: transmembrane domain from platelet derived growth factor receptor beta
   1352..2071    -  CDS            cEGFP: cEGFP is a basic (constitutively fluorescent) green fluorescent protein published in 2008, derived from Aequorea victoria.
   2084..2824    -  CDS            gltI (fragment): GLTI_ECOLI - Also known as ybeJ, yzzK. Experimental evidence at protein level: Swiss-Prot protein existence level 1. Part of the ABC transporter complex GltIJKL involved in glutamate and aspartate uptake. Binds to both glutamate and aspartate. From Escherichia coli (strain K12).
   2831..2893    -  sig_peptide    Igκ leader: leader sequence from mouse immunoglobulin κ light chain
   2924..2957    +  protein_bind   lox2272: Cre-mediated recombination occurs in the 8-bp core sequence (GGATACTT). lox2272 sites are compatible with each other, but incompatible with loxP or loxN sites (Lee and Saito, 1988). Cre recombinase
   3028..3061    +  protein_bind   loxP: Cre-mediated recombination occurs in the 8-bp core sequence (GCATACAT). Cre recombinase
   3133..3721    +  misc_feature   WPRE: woodchuck hepatitis virus posttranscriptional regulatory element
   3799..3920    -  polyA_signal   SV40 poly(A) signal: SV40 polyadenylation signal
   3943..4011    -  CDS            large T antigen (fragment): large T antigen from SV40 (simian virus 40)
   4117..4151    -  repeat_region  AAV2 ITR (fragment): inverted terminal repeat of adeno-associated virus serotype 2 inverted
   4162..4189    -  repeat_region  AAV2 ITR (fragment): inverted terminal repeat of adeno-associated virus serotype 2 inverted
   4187..4243    -  CDS            lacI (fragment): lac repressor; lacI; The lac repressor binds to the lac operator to inhibit transcription in E. coli. This inhibition can be relieved by adding lactose or isopropyl-β-D-thiogalactopyranoside (IPTG).
   4426..5014    -  rep_origin     ori: high-copy-number ColE1/pMB1/pBR322/pUC origin of replication
   5185..6045    -  CDS            AmpR: β-lactamase; bla; confers resistance to ampicillin, carbenicillin, and related antibiotics
   6046..6150    -  promoter       AmpR promoter: bla
   6203..6631    -  rep_origin     f1 ori (sequence partly withheld): f1 bacteriophage origin of replication; arrow indicates direction of (+) strand synthesis
   6636..54      -  CDS            lacZα (fragment) (across the origin): LacZα fragment of β-galactosidase; lacZ fragment
