[The description below was written by a language model from this plasmid's Addgene catalogue record and pLannotate feature annotations shown in this document.]
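Description:
pAAV.hSynap-FLEX.SF-iGluSnFR.A184S is an adeno-associated virus transfer plasmid for Cre-dependent, neuron-specific expression of a genetically encoded fluorescent glutamate sensor. It is built on the pAAV.hSynapsin-FLEX backbone and is maintained in E. coli through a high-copy ColE1/pUC-type origin with ampicillin resistance (AmpR with its bla promoter); an f1 origin and small lacZα and lacI remnants are also annotated in the backbone. AAV2 inverted terminal repeats, detected as fragments in the annotation, flank the expression cassette and allow it to be packaged into recombinant AAV particles.

Between the ITRs, the human synapsin I promoter and a chimeric β-globin/immunoglobulin intron sit upstream of a FLEX switch made of paired lox2272 and loxP sites in opposing orientations. The sensor coding sequence lies between them in the antisense orientation, so it is not expressed until Cre recombinase inverts it and locks it in the sense orientation, restricting expression to Cre-positive neurons. The insert, SF-iGluSnFR.A184S, is a synthetic fusion of an Igκ leader peptide, the E. coli glutamate/aspartate-binding protein GltI carrying the A184S substitution, a GFP-derived fluorescent domain (annotated by similarity as cEGFP), and the PDGFRβ transmembrane domain. The leader and transmembrane anchor display the sensor on the extracellular face of the cell membrane. A WPRE and an SV40 polyadenylation signal follow the cassette to enhance transcript stability and processing.

The record describes this variant as a tight-affinity glutamate sensor, suited to optical detection of glutamate release in defined neuronal populations. The depositor notes that a newer generation, iGluSnFR3, is now available.
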