Addgene plasmid #106180: pAAV.hSynap-FLEX.SF-iGluSnFR.A184S
Purpose: Tight affinity glutamate sensor ** A newer version of this sensor is available. Please see iGluSnFR3 plasmids at https://www.addgene.org/browse/article/28220233/ **
Depositing lab: Loren Looger. Depositing organization: HHMI, Janelia Research Campus. Publication: Stability, affinity, and chromatic variants of the glutamate sensor iGluSnFR. Marvin JS, Scholl B, Wilson DE, Podgorski K, Kazemipour A, Muller JA, Schoch S, Quiroz FJU, Rebola N, Bao H, Little JP, Tkachuk AN, Cai E, Hantman AW, Wang SS, DePiero VJ, Borghuis BG, Chapman ER, Dietrich D, DiGregorio DA, Fitzpatrick D, Looger LL. Nat Methods. 2018 Nov;15(11):936-939. doi: 10.1038/s41592-018-0171-3. Epub 2018 Oct 30. PubMed 30377363.
Backbone
  Vector backbone: pAAV.hSynapsin-FLEX
  Backbone size w/o insert (bp): 5160
  Vector type: AAV
Growth in bacteria
  Bacterial resistance: Ampicillin, 100 μg/mL
  Growth temperature: 37°C
  Growth strain: NEB Stable
  Copy number: High Copy
Gene/Insert
  Gene/Insert name: SF-iGluSnFR.A184S
  Species: Synthetic
  Insert size (bp): 1821
  Mutation: GltI: A184S
  Promoter: hSynapsin
  Cloning method: Restriction Enzyme; 5′ cloning site unknown (unknown if destroyed); 3′ cloning site unknown (unknown if destroyed)
Terms and licenses: Academic/Nonprofit Terms; Industry Terms: Not Available to Industry
Depositor comments: ** A newer version of this sensor is available. Please see iGluSnFR3 plasmids at https://www.addgene.org/browse/article/28220233/ **
How to cite: pAAV.hSynap-FLEX.SF-iGluSnFR.A184S was a gift from Loren Looger (Addgene plasmid # 106180 ; http://n2t.net/addgene:106180 ; RRID:Addgene_106180) For viral preps, please replace (Addgene plasmid # 106180) in the above sentence with: (Addgene viral prep # 106180-AAV5)
